Addgene plasmid #152232: pGBW-m4133925
Purpose: Mammalian expression plasmid for SARS-CoV-2 3'-to-5' exonuclease
Depositing lab: Ginkgo Bioworks & Benjie Chen. Depositing organization: Ginkgo Bioworks.
Backbone
  Vector backbone: pTwist_CMV_6
  Backbone size w/o insert (bp): 4180
  Vector type: Mammalian Expression
Growth in bacteria
  Bacterial resistance: Ampicillin, 100 μg/mL
  Growth temperature: 37°C
  Growth strain: DH5alpha
  Copy number: High Copy
Gene/Insert
  Gene/Insert name: SARS-CoV-2 3'-to-5' exonuclease
  Species: Severe acute respiratory syndrome coronavirus 2
  Insert size (bp): 1574
  Mutation: wt
  Entrez Gene: ORF1ab (a.k.a. GU280_gp01)
  Promoter: CMV
  Tag / fusion protein: Cleavable TEV;3xFlag (C terminal on backbone)
  Cloning method: Unknown
Resource information
  A portion of this plasmid was derived from a plasmid made by: GinkgoBioworks
Depositor comments: NCBI reference sequence: YP_009725309.1
How to cite: pGBW-m4133925 was a gift from Ginkgo Bioworks & Benjie Chen (Addgene plasmid # 152232 ; http://n2t.net/addgene:152232 ; RRID:Addgene_152232)
