[The description below was written by a language model from this plasmid's Addgene catalogue record and pLannotate feature annotations shown in this document.]
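Description:
pGBW-m4133925 is a mammalian expression plasmid built on the pTwist_CMV_6 backbone that carries the wild-type coding sequence for the SARS-CoV-2 3'-to-5' exonuclease, one of the mature products of the ORF1ab replicase polyprotein. The annotated sequence record is 5,856 nt. It is propagated in E. coli from a high-copy ColE1/pUC-type origin and selected with ampicillin through the AmpR β-lactamase gene. No mammalian selection marker is annotated, which fits use by transient transfection.

The insert of about 1.6 kb appears in the feature table as a fragment of the SARS-CoV-2 replicase polyprotein spanning the numbering origin of the circular map. The functional text attached to that automated annotation describes the 2'-O-methyltransferase, but this is generic text for the polyprotein entry and not a description of this insert, which the catalogue identifies as the exonuclease. Transcription is driven by the human cytomegalovirus immediate-early enhancer and promoter. The annotation software labels the core promoter region as a truncated CMVd2 form plus a short CMV fragment, while the catalogue simply lists CMV.

Downstream of the open reading frame, the backbone supplies a C-terminal TEV-cleavable 3xFLAG tag, of which only one FLAG fragment was picked up by the annotation. The tag allows immunodetection or affinity capture and can then be removed by the protease. An SV40 polyadenylation signal is annotated after the tag. The expression unit and the bacterial elements are flanked by β-globin insulator sequences, T7 and rrnG transcription terminators and a synthetic poly(A) signal, which limit read-through between modules. The plasmid is suited to producing tagged exonuclease in mammalian cells for purification, localisation or interaction studies.
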