Features (pLannotate 1.2.2; 17 found; start..end, strand, type, name):
   1649..1671    +  CDS            FLAG (fragment): FLAG® epitope tag, followed by an enterokinase cleavage site
   1725..1846    -  polyA_signal   SV40 poly(A) signal: SV40 polyadenylation signal
   1869..1938    -  CDS            large T antigen (fragment): large T antigen from SV40 (simian virus 40)
   1961..2007    +  terminator     T7 terminator: transcription terminator for bacteriophage T7 RNA polymerase
   2037..2173    +  terminator     rrnG terminator: transcription terminator from the E. coli ribosomal RNA rrnG operon (Albrechtsen et al., 1991)
   2218..2289    +  misc_feature   3' β-globin insulator: insulator downstream of the human β-globin locus (Farrell et al., 2002)
   2515..3103    -  rep_origin     ori: high-copy-number ColE1/pMB1/pBR322/pUC origin of replication
   3275..3339    -  CDS            bla(M) (fragment): β-lactamase lacking the signal sequence; bla(M); allows cytosolic expression of β-lactamase
   3849..4709    +  CDS            AmpR: β-lactamase; bla; confers resistance to ampicillin, carbenicillin, and related antibiotics
   4722..4858    +  terminator     rrnG terminator: transcription terminator from the E. coli ribosomal RNA rrnG operon (Albrechtsen et al., 1991)
   5010..5081    +  misc_feature   5' β-globin insulator: insulator upstream of the human β-globin locus (Farrell et al., 2002)
   5086..5132    -  terminator     T7 terminator: transcription terminator for bacteriophage T7 RNA polymerase
   5150..5198    -  polyA_signal   poly(A) signal: synthetic polyadenylation signal
   5279..5582    +  enhancer       CMV enhancer: human cytomegalovirus immediate early enhancer
   5655..5672    -  promoter       CMV promoter (fragment): human cytomegalovirus (CMV) immediate early promoter
   5735..5786    +  promoter       CMVd2 promoter: truncated human cytomegalovirus (CMV) immediate early promoter that yields moderately reduced expression relative to the full-length promoter
   5855..1591    +  CDS            rep (fragment) (across the origin): R1AB_SARS2 - Experimental evidence at protein level: Swiss-Prot protein existence level 1. [2'-O-methyltransferase]: Methyltransferase that mediates mRNA cap 2'-O-ribose methylation to the 5'-cap structure of viral mRNAs. N7-methyl guanosine cap is a prerequisite for binding of nsp16. Therefore plays an essential role in viral mRNAs cap methylation which is essential to evade immune system. From Severe acute respiratory syndrome coronavirus 2 (2019-nCoV) (SARS-CoV-2).
>Addgene plasmid #152232 | pGBW-m4133925 | depositor full sequence | sequence record 295244 | Full Sequence
CACCATGGAAAATGTAACAGGACTCTTTAAAGATTGTAGTAAGGTAATCACTGGGTTACATCCTACACAG
GCACCTACACACCTCAGTGTTGACACTAAATTCAAAACTGAAGGTTTATGTGTTGACATACCTGGCATAC
CTAAGGACATGACCTATAGAAGACTCATCTCTATGATGGGTTTTAAAATGAATTATCAAGTTAATGGTTA
CCCTAACATGTTTATCACCCGCGAAGAAGCTATAAGACATGTACGTGCATGGATTGGCTTCGATGTCGAG
GGGTGTCATGCTACTAGAGAAGCTGTTGGTACCAATTTACCTTTACAGCTAGGTTTTTCTACAGGTGTTA
ACCTAGTTGCTGTACCTACAGGTTATGTTGATACACCTAATAATACAGATTTTTCCAGAGTTAGTGCTAA
ACCACCGCCTGGAGATCAATTTAAACACCTCATACCACTTATGTACAAAGGACTTCCTTGGAATGTAGTG
CGTATAAAGATTGTACAAATGTTAAGTGACACACTTAAAAATCTCTCTGACAGAGTCGTATTTGTCTTAT
GGGCACATGGCTTTGAGTTGACATCTATGAAGTATTTTGTGAAAATAGGACCTGAGCGCACCTGTTGTCT
ATGTGATAGACGTGCCACATGCTTTTCCACTGCTTCAGACACTTATGCCTGTTGGCATCATTCTATTGGA
TTTGATTACGTCTATAATCCGTTTATGATTGATGTTCAACAATGGGGTTTTACAGGTAACCTACAAAGCA
ACCATGATCTGTATTGTCAAGTCCATGGTAATGCACATGTAGCTAGTTGTGATGCAATCATGACTAGGTG
TCTAGCTGTCCACGAGTGCTTTGTTAAGCGTGTTGACTGGACTATTGAATATCCTATAATTGGTGATGAA
CTGAAGATTAATGCGGCTTGTAGAAAGGTTCAACACATGGTTGTTAAAGCTGCATTATTAGCAGACAAAT
TCCCAGTTCTTCACGACATTGGTAACCCTAAAGCTATTAAGTGTGTACCTCAAGCTGATGTAGAATGGAA
GTTCTATGATGCACAGCCTTGTAGTGACAAAGCTTATAAAATAGAAGAATTATTCTATTCTTATGCCACA
CATTCTGACAAATTCACAGATGGTGTATGCCTATTTTGGAATTGCAATGTCGATAGATATCCTGCTAATT
CCATTGTTTGTAGATTTGACACTAGAGTGCTATCTAACCTTAACTTGCCTGGTTGTGATGGTGGCAGTTT
GTATGTAAATAAACATGCATTCCACACACCAGCTTTTGATAAAAGTGCTTTTGTTAATTTAAAACAATTA
CCATTTTTCTATTACTCTGACAGTCCATGTGAGTCTCATGGAAAACAAGTAGTGTCAGATATAGATTATG
TACCACTAAAGTCTGCTACGTGTATAACACGTTGCAATTTAGGTGGTGCTGTCTGTAGACATCATGCTAA
TGAGTACAGATTGTATCTCGATGCTTATAACATGATGATCTCAGCTGGCTTTAGCTTGTGGGTTTACAAA
CAATTTGATACTTATAACCTCTGGAACACTTTTACAAGACTTGAAAACCTTTACTTTCAGTCGATGGATT
ATAAGGACCACGATGGAGACTACAAAGATCATGACATTGATTACAAGGACGACGATGACAAATAAGCTAG
CTTGACTGACTGAGATACAGCGTACCTTCAGCTCACAGACATGATAAGATACATTGATGAGTTTGGACAA
ACCACAACTAGAATGCAGTGAAAAAAATGCTTTATTTGTGAAATTTGTGATGCTATTGCTTTATTTGTAA
CCATTATAAGCTGCAATAAACAAGTTAACAACAACAATTGCATTCATTTTATGTTTCAGGTTCAGGGGGA
GGTGTGGGAGGTTTTTTAAAGCAAGTAAAACCTCTACAAATGTGGTATTGGCCCATCTCTATCGGTATCG
TAGCATAACCCCTTGGGGCCTCTAAACGGGTCTTGAGGGGTTTTTTGTGCCCCTCGGGCCGGATTGCTAT
CTACCGGCATTGGCGCAGAAAAAAATGCCTGATGCGACGCTGCGCGTCTTATACTCCCACATATGCCAGA
TTCAGCAACGGATACGGCTTCCCCAACTTGCCCACTTCCATACGTGTCCTCCTTACCAGAAATTTATCCT
TAAGGTCGTCAGCTATCCTGCAGGCGATCTCTCGATTTCGATCAAGACATTCCTTTAATGGTCTTTTCTG
GACACCACTAGGGGTCAGAAGTAGTTCATCAAACTTTCTTCCCTCCCTAATCTCATTGGTTACCTTGGGC
TATCGAAACTTAATTAACCAGTCAAGTCAGCTACTTGGCGAGATCGACTTGTCTGGGTTTCGACTACGCT
CAGAATTGCGTCAGTCAAGTTCGATCTGGTCCTTGCTATTGCACCCGTTCTCCGATTACGAGTTTCATTT
AAATCATGTGAGCAAAAGGCCAGCAAAAGGCCAGGAACCGTAAAAAGGCCGCGTTGCTGGCGTTTTTCCA
TAGGCTCCGCCCCCCTGACGAGCATCACAAAAATCGACGCTCAAGTCAGAGGTGGCGAAACCCGACAGGA
CTATAAAGATACCAGGCGTTTCCCCCTGGAAGCTCCCTCGTGCGCTCTCCTGTTCCGACCCTGCCGCTTA
CCGGATACCTGTCCGCCTTTCTCCCTTCGGGAAGCGTGGCGCTTTCTCATAGCTCACGCTGTAGGTATCT
CAGTTCGGTGTAGGTCGTTCGCTCCAAGCTGGGCTGTGTGCACGAACCCCCCGTTCAGCCCGACCGCTGC
GCCTTATCCGGTAACTATCGTCTTGAGTCCAACCCGGTAAGACACGACTTATCGCCACTGGCAGCAGCCA
CTGGTAACAGGATTAGCAGAGCGAGGTATGTAGGCGGTGCTACAGAGTTCTTGAAGTGGTGGCCTAACTA
CGGCTACACTAGAAGAACAGTATTTGGTATCTGCGCTCTGCTGAAGCCAGTTACCTTCGGAAAAAGAGTT
GGTAGCTCTTGATCCGGCAAACAAACCACCGCTGGTAGCGGTGGTTTTTTTGTTTGCAAGCAGCAGATTA
CGCGCAGAAAAAAAGGATCTCAAGAAGATCCTTTGATCTTTTCTACGGGGTCTGACGCTCAGTGGAACGA
AAACTCACGTTAAGGGATTTTGGTCATGAGATTATCAAAAAGGATCTTCACCTAGATCCTTTTAAATTAA
AAATGAAGTTTTAAATCAATCTAAAGTATATATGAGTAAACTTGGTCTGACAGTTACCAATGCTTAATCA
GTGAGGCACCTATCTCAGCGATCTGTCTATTTCGTTCATCCATAGTTGCATTTAAATTTCCGAACTCTCC
AAGGCCCTCGTCGGAAAATCTTCAAACCTTTCGTCCGATCCATCTTGCAGGCTACCTCTCGAACGAACTA
TCGCAAGTCTCTTGGCCGGCCTTGCGCCTTGGCTATTGCTTGGCAGCGCCTATCGCCAGGTATTACTCCA
ATCCCGAATATCCGAGATCGGGATCACCCGAGAGAAGTTCAACCTACATCCTCAATCCCGATCTATCCGA
GATCCGAGGAATATCGAAATCGGGGCGCGCCTGGTGTACCGAGAACGATCCTCTCAGTGCGAGTCTCGAC
GATCCATATCGTTGCTTGGCAGTCAGCCAGTCGGAATCCAGCTTGGGACCCAGGAAGTCCAATCGTCAGA
TATTGTACTCAAGCCTGGTCACGGCAGCGTACCGATCTGTTTAAACCTAGATATTGATAGTCTGATCGGT
CAACGTATAATCGAGTCCTAGCTTTTGCAAACATCTATCAAGAGACAGGATCAGCAGGAGGCTTTCGCAT
GAGTATTCAACATTTCCGTGTCGCCCTTATTCCCTTTTTTGCGGCATTTTGCCTTCCTGTTTTTGCTCAC
CCAGAAACGCTGGTGAAAGTAAAAGATGCTGAAGATCAGTTGGGTGCGCGAGTGGGTTACATCGAACTGG
ATCTCAACAGCGGTAAGATCCTTGAGAGTTTTCGCCCCGAAGAACGCTTTCCAATGATGAGCACTTTTAA
AGTTCTGCTATGTGGCGCGGTATTATCCCGTATTGACGCCGGGCAAGAGCAACTCGGTCGCCGCATACAC
TATTCTCAGAATGACTTGGTTGAGTATTCACCAGTCACAGAAAAGCATCTTACGGATGGCATGACAGTAA
GAGAATTATGCAGTGCTGCCATAACCATGAGTGATAACACTGCGGCCAACTTACTTCTGACAACGATTGG
AGGACCGAAGGAGCTAACCGCTTTTTTGCACAACATGGGGGATCATGTAACTCGCCTTGATCGTTGGGAA
CCGGAGCTGAATGAAGCCATACCAAACGACGAGCGTGACACCACGATGCCTGTAGCAATGGCAACAACCT
TGCGTAAACTATTAACTGGCGAACTACTTACTCTAGCTTCCCGGCAACAGTTGATAGACTGGATGGAGGC
GGATAAAGTTGCAGGACCACTTCTGCGCTCGGCCCTTCCGGCTGGCTGGTTTATTGCTGATAAATCTGGA
GCCGGTGAGCGTGGGTCTCGCGGTATCATTGCAGCACTGGGGCCAGATGGTAAGCCCTCCCGTATCGTAG
TTATCTACACGACGGGGAGTCAGGCAACTATGGATGAACGAAATAGACAGATCGCTGAGATAGGTGCCTC
ACTGATTAAGCATTGGTAACCGATTCTAGGTGCATTGGCGCAGAAAAAAATGCCTGATGCGACGCTGCGC
GTCTTATACTCCCACATATGCCAGATTCAGCAACGGATACGGCTTCCCCAACTTGCCCACTTCCATACGT
GTCCTCCTTACCAGAAATTTATCCTTAAGATCCCGAATCGTTTAAACTCGACTCTGGCTCTATCGAATCT
CCGTCGTTTCGAGCTTACGCGAACAGCCGTGGCGCTCATTTGCTCGTCGGGCATCGAATCTCGTCAGCTA
TCGTCAGCTTACCTTTTTGGCAGCGATCGCGGCTCCCGACATCTTGGACCATTAGCTCCACAGGTATCTT
CTTCCCTCTAGTGGTCATAACAGCAGCTTCAGCTACCTCTCAATTCAAAAAACCCCTCAAGACCCGTTTA
GAGGCCCCAAGGGGTTATGCTATCAATCGTTGCGTTACACACACAAAAAACCAACACACATCCATCTTCG
ATGGATAGCGATTTTATTATCTAACTGCTGATCGAGTGTAGCCAGATCTAGTAATCAATTACGGGGTCAT
TAGTTCATAGCCCATATATGGAGTTCCGCGTTACATAACTTACGGTAAATGGCCCGCCTGGCTGACCGCC
CAACGACCCCCGCCCATTGACGTCAATAATGACGTATGTTCCCATAGTAACGCCAATAGGGACTTTCCAT
TGACGTCAATGGGTGGAGTATTTACGGTAAACTGCCCACTTGGCAGTACATCAAGTGTATCATATGCCAA
GTACGCCCCCTATTGACGTCAATGACGGTAAATGGCCCGCCTGGCATTATGCCCAGTACATGACCTTATG
GGACTTTCCTACTTGGCAGTACATCTACGTATTAGTCATCGCTATTACCATGCTGATGCGGTTTTGGCAG
TACATCAATGGGCGTGGATAGCGGTTTGACTCACGGGGATTTCCAAGTCTCCACCCCATTGACGTCAATG
GGAGTTTGTTTTGGCACCAAAATCAACGGGACTTTCCAAAATGTCGTAACAACTCCGCCCCATTGACGCA
AATGGGCGGTAGGCGTGTACGGTGGGAGGTCTATATAAGCAGAGCTGGTTTAGTGAACCGTCAGATCAGA
TCTTTGTCGATCCTACCATCCACTCGACACACCCGCCAGCGGCCGC
